>Addgene plasmid #138414 | pET-Himar-dCas9-mammalian | addgene full sequence | sequence record 273584 | Addgene NGS Result
CAAGGAGATGGCGCCCAACAGTCCCCCGGCCACGGGGCCTGCCACCATACCCACGCCGAAACAAGCGCTC
ATGAGCCCGAAGTGGCGAGCCCGATCTTCCCCATCGGTGATGTCGGCGATATAGGCGCCAGCAACCGCAC
CTGTGGCGCCGGTGATGCCGGCCACGATGCGTCCGGCGTAGAGGATCGAGATCTCGATCCCGCGAAATTA
ATACGACTCACTATAGGGGAATTGTGAGCGGATAACAATTCCCCTCTAGAAATAATTTTGTTTAACTTTA
AGAAGGAGATATACCATGGACTACAAAGACCATGACGGTGATTATAAAGATCATGACATCGATTACAAGG
ATGACGATGACAAGATGGCCCCCAAGAAGAAGAGGAAGGTGGGCCGCGGAATGGAAAAAAAGGAATTTCG
TGTTTTGATAAAATACTGTTTTCTGAAGGGAAAAAATACAGTGGAAGCAAAAACTTGGCTTGATAATGAG
TTTCCGGACTCTGCCCCAGGGAAATCAACAATAATTGATTGGTATGCAAAATTCAAGCGTGGTGAAATGA
GCACGGAGGACGGTGAACGCAGTGGACGCCCGAAAGAGGTGGTTACCGACGAAAACATCAAAAAAATCCA
CAAAATGATTTTGAATGACCGTAAAATGAAGTTGATCGAGATAGCAGAGGCCTTAAAGATATCAAAGGAA
CGTGTTGGTCATATCATTCATCAATATTTGGATATGCGGAAGCTCTGTGCGAAATGGGTGCCGCGCGAGC
TCACATTTGACCAAAAACAACGACGTGTTGATGATTCTAAGCGGTGTTTGCAGCTGTTAACTCGTAATAC
ACCCGAGTTTTTCCGTCGATATGTGACAATGGATGAAACATGGCTCCATCACTACACTCCTGAGTCCAAT
CGACAGTCGGCTGAGTGGACAGCGACCGGTGAACCGTCTCCGAAGCGTGGAAAGACTCAAAAGTCCGCTG
GCAAAGTAATGGCCTCTGTTTTTTGGGATGCGCATGGAATAATTTTTATCGATTATCTTGAGAAGGGAAA
AACCATCAACAGTGACTATTATATGGCGTTATTGGAGCGTTTGAAGGTCGAAATCGCGGCAAAACGGCCC
CACATGAAGAAGAAAAAAGTGTTGTTCCACCAAGACAACGCACCGTGCCACAAGTCATTGAGAACGATGG
CAAAAATTCATGAATTGGGCTTCGAATTGCTTCCCCACCCGCCGTATTCTCCAGATCTGGCCCCCAGCGA
CTTTTTCTTGTTCTCAGACCTCAAAAGGATGCTCGCAGGGAAAAAATTTGGCTGCAATGAAGAGGTGATC
GCCGAAACTGAGGCCTATTTTGAGGCAAAACCGAAGGAGTACTACCAAAATGGTATCAAAAAATTGGAAG
GTCGTTATAATCGTTGTATCGCTCTTGAAGGGAACTATGTTGAAAGCGGTTCCGAAACTCCCGGTACATC
AGAAAGCGCGACCCCCGAAAGCATGGATAAAAAGTATTCTATTGGTTTAGCTATCGGCACAAATAGCGTC
GGATGGGCGGTGATCACTGATGAATATAAGGTTCCGTCTAAAAAGTTCAAGGTTCTGGGAAATACAGACC
GCCACAGTATCAAAAAAAATCTTATAGGGGCTCTTTTATTTGACAGTGGAGAGACAGCGGAAGCGACTCG
TCTCAAACGGACAGCTCGTAGAAGGTATACACGTCGGAAGAATCGTATTTGTTATCTACAGGAGATTTTT
TCAAATGAGATGGCGAAAGTAGATGATAGTTTCTTTCATCGACTTGAAGAGTCTTTTTTGGTGGAAGAAG
ACAAGAAGCATGAACGTCATCCTATTTTTGGAAATATAGTAGATGAAGTTGCTTATCATGAGAAATATCC
AACTATCTATCATCTGCGAAAAAAATTGGTAGATTCTACTGATAAAGCGGATTTGCGCTTAATCTATTTG
GCCTTAGCGCATATGATTAAGTTTCGTGGTCATTTTTTGATTGAGGGAGATTTAAATCCTGATAATAGTG
ATGTGGACAAACTATTTATCCAGTTGGTACAAACCTACAATCAATTATTTGAAGAAAACCCTATTAACGC
AAGTGGAGTAGATGCTAAAGCGATTCTTTCTGCACGATTGAGTAAATCAAGACGATTAGAAAATCTCATT
GCTCAGCTCCCCGGTGAGAAGAAAAATGGCTTATTTGGGAATCTCATTGCTTTGTCATTGGGTTTGACCC
CTAATTTTAAATCAAATTTTGATTTGGCAGAAGATGCTAAATTACAGCTTTCAAAAGATACTTACGATGA
TGATTTAGATAATTTATTGGCGCAAATTGGAGATCAATATGCTGATTTGTTTTTGGCAGCTAAGAATTTA
TCAGATGCTATTTTACTTTCAGATATCCTAAGAGTAAATACTGAAATAACTAAGGCTCCCCTATCAGCAT
CAATGATTAAACGCTACGATGAACATCATCAAGACTTGACTCTTTTAAAAGCTTTAGTTCGACAACAACT
TCCAGAAAAGTATAAAGAAATCTTTTTTGATCAATCAAAAAACGGATATGCAGGTTATATTGATGGGGGA
GCTAGCCAAGAAGAATTTTATAAATTTATCAAACCAATTTTAGAAAAAATGGATGGTACTGAGGAATTAT
TGGTGAAACTAAATCGTGAAGATTTGCTGCGCAAGCAACGGACCTTTGACAACGGCTCTATTCCCCATCA
AATTCACTTGGGTGAGCTGCATGCTATTTTGAGAAGACAAGAAGACTTTTATCCATTTTTAAAAGACAAT
CGTGAGAAGATTGAAAAAATCTTGACTTTTCGAATTCCTTATTATGTTGGTCCATTGGCGCGTGGCAATA
GTCGTTTTGCATGGATGACTCGGAAGTCTGAAGAAACAATTACCCCATGGAATTTTGAAGAAGTTGTCGA
TAAAGGTGCTTCAGCTCAATCATTTATTGAACGCATGACAAACTTTGATAAAAATCTTCCAAATGAAAAA
GTACTACCAAAACATAGTTTGCTTTATGAGTATTTTACGGTTTATAACGAATTGACAAAGGTCAAATATG
TTACTGAAGGAATGCGAAAACCAGCATTTCTTTCAGGTGAACAGAAGAAAGCCATTGTTGATTTACTCTT
CAAAACAAATCGAAAAGTAACCGTTAAGCAATTAAAAGAAGATTATTTCAAAAAAATAGAATGTTTTGAT
AGTGTTGAAATTTCAGGAGTTGAAGATAGATTTAATGCTTCATTAGGTACCTACCATGATTTGCTAAAAA
TTATTAAAGATAAAGATTTTTTGGATAATGAAGAAAATGAAGATATCTTAGAGGATATTGTTTTAACATT
GACCTTATTTGAAGATAGGGAGATGATTGAGGAAAGACTTAAAACATATGCTCACCTCTTTGATGATAAG
GTGATGAAACAGCTTAAACGTCGCCGTTATACTGGTTGGGGACGTTTGTCTCGAAAATTGATTAATGGTA
TTAGGGATAAGCAATCTGGCAAAACAATATTAGATTTTTTGAAATCAGATGGTTTTGCCAATCGCAATTT
TATGCAGCTGATCCATGATGATAGTTTGACATTTAAAGAAGACATTCAAAAAGCACAAGTGTCTGGACAA
GGCGATAGTTTACATGAACATATTGCAAATTTAGCTGGTAGCCCTGCTATTAAAAAAGGTATTTTACAGA
CTGTAAAAGTTGTTGATGAATTGGTCAAAGTAATGGGGCGGCATAAGCCAGAAAATATCGTTATTGAAAT
GGCACGTGAAAATCAGACAACTCAAAAGGGCCAGAAAAATTCGCGAGAGCGTATGAAACGAATCGAAGAA
GGTATCAAAGAATTAGGAAGTCAGATTCTTAAAGAGCATCCTGTTGAAAATACTCAATTGCAAAATGAAA
AGCTCTATCTCTATTATCTCCAAAATGGAAGAGACATGTATGTGGACCAAGAATTAGATATTAATCGTTT
AAGTGATTATGATGTCGATGCCATTGTTCCACAAAGTTTCCTTAAAGACGATTCAATAGACAATAAGGTC
TTAACGCGTTCTGATAAAAATCGTGGTAAATCGGATAACGTTCCAAGTGAAGAAGTAGTCAAAAAGATGA
AAAACTATTGGAGACAACTTCTAAACGCCAAGTTAATCACTCAACGTAAGTTTGATAATTTAACGAAAGC
TGAACGTGGAGGTTTGAGTGAACTTGATAAAGCTGGTTTTATCAAACGCCAATTGGTTGAAACTCGCCAA
ATCACTAAGCATGTGGCACAAATTTTGGATAGTCGCATGAATACTAAATACGATGAAAATGATAAACTTA
TTCGAGAGGTTAAAGTGATTACCTTAAAATCTAAATTAGTTTCTGACTTCCGAAAAGATTTCCAATTCTA
TAAAGTACGTGAGATTAACAATTACCATCATGCCCATGATGCGTATCTAAATGCCGTCGTTGGAACTGCT
TTGATTAAGAAATATCCAAAACTTGAATCGGAGTTTGTCTATGGTGATTATAAAGTTTATGATGTTCGTA
AAATGATTGCTAAGTCTGAGCAAGAAATAGGCAAAGCAACCGCAAAATATTTCTTTTACTCTAATATCAT
GAACTTCTTCAAAACAGAAATTACACTTGCAAATGGAGAGATTCGCAAACGCCCTCTAATCGAAACTAAT
GGGGAAACTGGAGAAATTGTCTGGGATAAAGGGCGAGATTTTGCCACAGTGCGCAAAGTATTGTCCATGC
CCCAAGTCAATATTGTCAAGAAAACAGAAGTACAGACAGGCGGATTCTCCAAGGAGTCAATTTTACCAAA
AAGAAATTCGGACAAGCTTATTGCTCGTAAAAAAGACTGGGATCCAAAAAAATATGGTGGTTTTGATAGT
CCAACGGTAGCTTATTCAGTCCTAGTGGTTGCTAAGGTGGAAAAAGGGAAATCGAAGAAGTTAAAATCCG
TTAAAGAGTTACTAGGGATCACAATTATGGAAAGAAGTTCCTTTGAAAAAAATCCGATTGACTTTTTAGA
AGCTAAAGGATATAAGGAAGTTAAAAAAGACTTAATCATTAAACTACCTAAATATAGTCTTTTTGAGTTA
GAAAACGGTCGTAAACGGATGCTGGCTAGTGCCGGAGAATTACAAAAAGGAAATGAGCTGGCTCTGCCAA
GCAAATATGTGAATTTTTTATATTTAGCTAGTCATTATGAAAAGTTGAAGGGTAGTCCAGAAGATAACGA
ACAAAAACAATTGTTTGTGGAGCAGCATAAGCATTATTTAGATGAGATTATTGAGCAAATCAGTGAATTT
TCTAAGCGTGTTATTTTAGCAGATGCCAATTTAGATAAAGTTCTTAGTGCATATAACAAACATAGAGACA
AACCAATACGTGAACAAGCAGAAAATATTATTCATTTATTTACGTTGACGAATCTTGGAGCTCCCGCTGC
TTTTAAATATTTTGATACAACAATTGATCGTAAACGATATACGTCTACAAAAGAAGTTTTAGATGCCACT
CTTATCCATCAATCCATCACTGGTCTTTATGAAACACGCATTGATTTGAGTCAGCTAGGAGGTGACCACC
ACCACCACCACCACTGAGATCCGGCTGCTAACAAAGCCCGAAAGGAAGCTGAGTTGGCTGCTGCCACCGC
TGAGCAATAACTAGCATAACCCCTTGGGGCCTCTAAACGGGTCTTGAGGGGTTTTTTGCTGAAAGGAGGA
ACTATATCCGGATATCCCGCAAGAGGCCCGGCAGTACCGGCATAACCAAGCCTATGCCTACAGCATCCAG
GGTGACGGTGCCGAGGATGACGATGAGCGCATTGTTAGATTTCATACACGGTGCCTGACTGCGTTAGCAA
TTTAACTGTGATAAACTACCGCATTAAAGCTAGCTTATCGATGATAAGCTGTCAAACATGAGAATTAATT
CTTGAAGACGAAAGGGCCTCGTGATACGCCTATTTTTATAGGTTAATGTCATGATAATAATGGTTTCTTA
GACGTCAGGTGGCACTTTTCGGGGAAATGTGCGCGGAACCCCTATTTGTTTATTTTTCTAAATACATTCA
AATATGTATCCGCTCATGAGACAATAACCCTGATAAATGCTTCAATAATATTGAAAAAGGAAGAGTATGA
GTATTCAACATTTCCGTGTCGCCCTTATTCCCTTTTTTGCGGCATTTTGCCTTCCTGTTTTTGCTCACCC
AGAAACGCTGGTGAAAGTAAAAGATGCTGAAGATCAGTTGGGTGCACGAGTGGGTTACATCGAACTGGAT
CTCAACAGCGGTAAGATCCTTGAGAGTTTTCGCCCCGAAGAACGTTTTCCAATGATGAGCACTTTTAAAG
TTCTGCTATGTGGCGCGGTATTATCCCGTGTTGACGCCGGGCAAGAGCAACTCGGTCGCCGCATACACTA
TTCTCAGAATGACTTGGTTGAGTACTCACCAGTCACAGAAAAGCATCTTACGGATGGCATGACAGTAAGA
GAATTATGCAGTGCTGCCATAACCATGAGTGATAACACTGCGGCCAACTTACTTCTGACAACGATCGGAG
GACCGAAGGAGCTAACCGCTTTTTTGCACAACATGGGGGATCATGTAACTCGCCTTGATCGTTGGGAACC
GGAGCTGAATGAAGCCATACCAAACGACGAGCGTGACACCACGATGCCTGCAGCAATGGCAACAACGTTG
CGCAAACTATTAACTGGCGAACTACTTACTCTAGCTTCCCGGCAACAATTAATAGACTGGATGGAGGCGG
ATAAAGTTGCAGGACCACTTCTGCGCTCGGCCCTTCCGGCTGGCTGGTTTATTGCTGATAAATCTGGAGC
CGGTGAGCGTGGGTCTCGCGGTATCATTGCAGCACTGGGGCCAGATGGTAAGCCCTCCCGTATCGTAGTT
ATCTACACGACGGGGAGTCAGGCAACTATGGATGAACGAAATAGACAGATCGCTGAGATAGGTGCCTCAC
TGATTAAGCATTGGTAACTGTCAGACCAAGTTTACTCATATATACTTTAGATTGATTTAAAACTTCATTT
TTAATTTAAAAGGATCTAGGTGAAGATCCTTTTTGATAATCTCATGACCAAAATCCCTTAACGTGAGTTT
TCGTTCCACTGAGCGTCAGACCCCGTAGAAAAGATCAAAGGATCTTCTTGAGATCCTTTTTTTCTGCGCG
TAATCTGCTGCTTGCAAACAAAAAAACCACCGCTACCAGCGGTGGTTTGTTTGCCGGATCAAGAGCTACC
AACTCTTTTTCCGAAGGTAACTGGCTTCAGCAGAGCGCAGATACCAAATACTGTCCTTCTAGTGTAGCCG
TAGTTAGGCCACCACTTCAAGAACTCTGTAGCACCGCCTACATACCTCGCTCTGCTAATCCTGTTACCAG
TGGCTGCTGCCAGTGGCGATAAGTCGTGTCTTACCGGGTTGGACTCAAGACGATAGTTACCGGATAAGGC
GCAGCGGTCGGGCTGAACGGGGGGTTCGTGCACACAGCCCAGCTTGGAGCGAACGACCTACACCGAACTG
AGATACCTACAGCGTGAGCTATGAGAAAGCGCCACGCTTCCCGAAGGGAGAAAGGCGGACAGGTATCCGG
TAAGCGGCAGGGTCGGAACAGGAGAGCGCACGAGGGAGCTTCCAGGGGGAAACGCCTGGTATCTTTATAG
TCCTGTCGGGTTTCGCCACCTCTGACTTGAGCGTCGATTTTTGTGATGCTCGTCAGGGGGGCGGAGCCTA
TGGAAAAACGCCAGCAACGCGGCCTTTTTACGGTTCCTGGCCTTTTGCTGGCCTTTTGCTCACATGTTCT
TTCCTGCGTTATCCCCTGATTCTGTGGATAACCGTATTACCGCCTTTGAGTGAGCTGATACCGCTCGCCG
CAGCCGAACGACCGAGCGCAGCGAGTCAGTGAGCGAGGAAGCGGAAGAGCGCCTGATGCGGTATTTTCTC
CTTACGCATCTGTGCGGTATTTCACACCGCAATGGTGCACTCTCAGTACAATCTGCTCTGATGCCGCATA
GTTAAGCCAGTATACACTCCGCTATCGCTACGTGACTGGGTCATGGCTGCGCCCCGACACCCACCAACAC
CCGCTGACGCGCCCTGACGGGCTTGTCTGCTCCCGGCATCCGCTTACAGACAAGCTGTGACCGTCTCCGG
GAGCTGCATGTGTCAGAGGTTTTCACCGTCATCACCGAAACGCGCGAGGCAGCTGCGGTAAAGCTCATCA
GCGTGGTCGTGAAGCGATTCACAGATGTCTGCCTGTTCATCCGCGTCCAGCTCGTTGAGTTTCTCCAGAA
GCGTTAATGTCTGGCTTCTGATAAAGCGGGCCATGTTAAGGGCGGTTTTTTCCTGTTTGGTCACTGATGC
CTCCGTGTAAGGGGGATTTCTGTTCATGGGGGTAATGATACCGATGAAACGAGAGAGGATGCTCACGATA
CGGGTTACTGATGATGAACATGCCCGGTTACTGGAACGTTGTGAGGGTAAACAACTGGCGGTATGGATGC
GGCGGGACCAGAGAAAAATCACTCAGGGTCAATGCCAGCGCTTCGTTAATACAGATGTAGGTGTTCCACA
GGGTAGCCAGCAGCATCCTGCGATGCAGATCCGGAACATAATGGTGCAGGGCGCTGACTTCCGCGTTTCC
AGACTTTACGAAACACGGAAACCGAAGACCATTCATGTTGTTGCTCAGGTCGCAGACGTTTTGCAGCAGC
AGTCGCTTCACGTTCGCTCGCGTATCGGTGATTCATTCTGCTAACCAGTAAGGCAACCCCGCCAGCCTAG
CCGGGTCCTCAACGACAGGAGCACGATCATGCGCACCCGTGGCCAGGACCCAACGCTGCCCGAGATGCGC
CGCGTGCGGCTGCTGGAGATGGCGGACGCGATGGATATGTTCTGCCAAGGGTTGGTTTGCGCATTCACAG
TTCTCCGCAAGAATTGATTGGCTCCAATTCTTGGAGTGGTGAATCCGTTAGCGAGGTGCCGCCGGCTTCC
ATTCAGGTCGAGGTGGCCCGGCTCCATGCACCGCGACGCAACGCGGGGAGGCAGACAAGGTATAGGGCGG
CGCCTACAATCCATGCCAACCCGTTCCATGTGCTCGCCGAGGCGGCATAAATCGCCGTGACGATCAGCGG
TCCAATGATCGAAGTTAGGCTGGTAAGAGCCGCGAGCGATCCTTGAAGCTGTCCCTGATGGTCGTCATCT
ACCTGCCTGGACAGCATGGCCTGCAACGCGGGCATCCCGATGCCGCCGGAAGCGAGAAGAATCATAATGG
GGAAGGCCATCCAGCCTCGCGTCGCGAACGCCAGCAAGACGTAGCCCAGCGCGTCGGCCGCCATGCCGGC
GATAATGGCCTGCTTCTCGCCGAAACGTTTGGTGGCGGGACCAGTGACGAAGGCTTGAGCGAGGGCGTGC
AAGATTCCGAATACCGCAAGCGACAGGCCGATCATCGTCGCGCTCCAGCGAAAGCGGTCCTCGCCGAAAA
TGACCCAGAGCGCTGCCGGCACCTGTCCTACGAGTTGCATGATAAAGAAGACAGTCATAAGTGCGGCGAC
GATAGTCATGCCCCGCGCCCACCGGAAGGAGCTGACTGGGTTGAAGGCTCTCAAGGGCATCGGTCGAGAT
CCCGGTGCCTAATGAGTGAGCTAACTTACATTAATTGCGTTGCGCTCACTGCCCGCTTTCCAGTCGGGAA
ACCTGTCGTGCCAGCTGCATTAATGAATCGGCCAACGCGCGGGGAGAGGCGGTTTGCGTATTGGGCGCCA
GGGTGGTTTTTCTTTTCACCAGTGAGACGGGCAACAGCTGATTGCCCTTCACCGCCTGGCCCTGAGAGAG
TTGCAGCAAGCGGTCCACGCTGGTTTGCCCCAGCAGGCGAAAATCCTGTTTGATGGTGGTTAACGGCGGG
ATATAACATGAGCTGTCTTCGGTATCGTCGTATCCCACTACCGAGATATCCGCACCAACGCGCAGCCCGG
ACTCGGTAATGGCGCGCATTGCGCCCAGCGCCATCTGATCGTTGGCAACCAGCATCGCAGTGGGAACGAT
GCCCTCATTCAGCATTTGCATGGTTTGTTGAAAACCGGACATGGCACTCCAGTCGCCTTCCCGTTCCGCT
ATCGGCTGAATTTGATTGCGAGTGAGATATTTATGCCAGCCAGCCAGACGCAGACGCGCCGAGACAGAAC
TTAATGGGCCCGCTAACAGCGCGATTTGCTGGTGACCCAATGCGACCAGATGCTCCACGCCCAGTCGCGT
ACCGTCTTCATGGGAGAAAATAATACTGTTGATGGGTGTCTGGTCAGAGACATCAAGAAATAACGCCGGA
ACATTAGTGCAGGCAGCTTCCACAGCAATGGCATCCTGGTCATCCAGCGGATAGTTAATGATCAGCCCAC
TGACGCGTTGCGCGAGAAGATTGTGCACCGCCGCTTTACAGGCTTCGACGCCGCTTCGTTCTACCATCGA
CACCACCACGCTGGCACCCAGTTGATCGGCGCGAGATTTAATCGCCGCGACAATTTGCGACGGCGCGTGC
AGGGCCAGACTGGAGGTGGCAACGCCAATCAGCAACGACTGTTTGCCCGCCAGTTGTTGTGCCACGCGGT
TGGGAATGTAATTCAGCTCCGCCATCGCCGCTTCCACTTTTTCCCGCGTTTTCGCAGAAACGTGGCTGGC
CTGGTTCACCACGCGGGAAACGGTCTGATAAGAGACACCGGCATACTCTGCGACATCGTATAACGTTACT
GGTTTCACATTCACCACCCTGAATTGACTCTCTTCCGGGCGCTATCATGCCATACCGCGAAAGGTTTTGC
GCCATTCGATGGTGTCCGGGATCTCGACGCTCTCCCTTATGCGACTCCTGCATTAGGAAGCAGCCCAGTA
GTAGGTTGAGGCCGTTGAGCACCGCCGCCGCAAGGAATGGTGCATG
Features (pLannotate 1.2.2; 21 found; start..end, strand, type, name):
    209..227     +  promoter       T7 promoter: promoter for bacteriophage T7 RNA polymerase
    228..252     +  protein_bind   lac operator: The lac repressor binds to the lac operator to inhibit transcription in E. coli. This inhibition can be relieved by adding lactose or isopropyl-β-D-thiogalactopyranoside (IPTG). lac repressor encoded by lacI
    267..289     +  RBS            RBS: efficient ribosome binding site from bacteriophage T7 gene 10 (Olins and Rangwala, 1989)
    299..364     +  CDS            3xFLAG: three tandem FLAG® epitope tags, followed by an enterokinase cleavage site
   1517..5596    +  CDS            dCas9: catalytically dead mutant of the Cas9 endonuclease from the Streptococcus pyogenes Type II CRISPR/Cas system RNA-guided DNA-binding protein that lacks endonuclease activity due to the D10A mutation in the RuvC catalytic domain and the H840A mutation in the HNH catalytic domain
   5595..5614    +  CDS            9xHis (fragment): 9xHis affinity tag
   5624..5673    +  CDS            SET1 (fragment): solubility-enhancement tag derived from T7 phage gene 10B
   5681..5728    +  terminator     T7 terminator: transcription terminator for bacteriophage T7 RNA polymerase
   5751..5855    -  CDS            TcR (fragment): tetracycline efflux protein; tet; confers resistance to tetracycline
   5912..5935    -  promoter       tet promoter (fragment): E. coli promoter for tetracycline efflux protein gene
   6052..6156    +  promoter       AmpR promoter: bla
   6157..7017    +  CDS            AmpR: β-lactamase; bla; confers resistance to ampicillin, carbenicillin, and related antibiotics
   7188..7776    +  rep_origin     ori: high-copy-number ColE1/pMB1/pBR322/pUC origin of replication
   7962..8101    -  misc_feature   bom: basis of mobility region from pBR322
   8203..8394    -  CDS            rop: Rop protein, which maintains plasmids at low copy number; rop
   8411..8791    +  CDS            YPB1_ECOLX: Protein predicted: Swiss-Prot protein existence level 4. From Escherichia coli.
   9033..9657    -  CDS            TcR (fragment): tetracycline efflux protein; tet; confers resistance to tetracycline
   9672..9693    -  protein_bind   CAP binding site: CAP binding activates transcription in the presence of cAMP. E. coli catabolite activator protein
   9706..10788   -  CDS            lacI: lac repressor; lacI; The lac repressor binds to the lac operator to inhibit transcription in E. coli. This inhibition can be relieved by adding lactose or isopropyl-β-D-thiogalactopyranoside (IPTG).
  10789..10866   -  promoter       lacI promoter: lacI
  10874..187     -  CDS            TcR (fragment) (across the origin): tetracycline efflux protein; tet; confers resistance to tetracycline
