[The description below was written by a language model from this plasmid's Addgene catalogue record and pLannotate feature annotations shown in this document.]
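Description:
pET-Himar-dCas9-mammalian is a bacterial expression plasmid of about 11 kb, built on a pET151 backbone from which the original N-terminal 6xHis tag was removed. It is used to produce and purify a Himar-dCas9 fusion protein in E. coli. The plasmid carries a ColE1/pBR322-type origin with the bom site and the rop gene, and it is selected through the β-lactamase (AmpR) marker. The catalogue lists it as high copy, although rop normally moderates copy number. Several tetracycline-resistance fragments and a tet promoter fragment are annotated, but these look like nonfunctional pBR322 remnants rather than a usable marker.

The roughly 5.3 kb synthetic insert is driven by a T7 promoter followed by a lac operator and the phage T7 gene 10 ribosome binding site. A backbone-encoded lacI gene supplies repressor, so transcription depends on a host that provides T7 RNA polymerase (DE3 lysogens) and can be induced with IPTG. The reading frame opens with a 3xFLAG epitope and, according to the catalogue, an SV40 nuclear localization signal. An unannotated stretch of about 1.1 kb follows, which presumably encodes the Himar transposase portion named in the insert, although the feature table does not label it or the NLS. Next comes Streptococcus pyogenes dCas9 (D10A/H840A), which binds DNA under guide RNA direction but does not cleave it. A C-terminal His tag for metal-affinity purification and a T7 terminator complete the cassette.

The associated work describes an engineered Cas-transposon system for programmable, site-directed transposition. The NLS and the "mammalian" name suggest the purified protein is meant for use in mammalian cells, but the record does not say so.
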