Addgene plasmid #138414: pET-Himar-dCas9-mammalian
Purpose: Protein purification of Himar-dCas9 with 3x-FLAG, SV40 NLS, and 6x-His tag
Depositing lab: Harris Wang. Depositing organization: Columbia University. Publication: An Engineered Cas-Transposon System for Programmable and Site-Directed DNA Transpositions. Chen SP, Wang HH. CRISPR J. 2019 Dec;2(6):376-394. doi: 10.1089/crispr.2019.0030. Epub 2019 Nov 19. PubMed 31742433.
Backbone
  Vector backbone: pET151
  Backbone size w/o insert (bp): 5647
  Total vector size (bp): 10969
  Modifications to backbone: removed N-terminal 6xHis tag
  Vector type: Bacterial Expression
Growth in bacteria
  Bacterial resistance: Ampicillin, 100 μg/mL
  Growth temperature: 37°C
  Growth strain: DH5alpha
  Growth instructions: The bacterial strain BL21 DE3 or Rosetta 2 DE3 is preferred for downstream applications.
  Copy number: High Copy
Gene/Insert
  Gene/Insert name: Himar-dCas9
  Species: Synthetic
  Insert size (bp): 5322
  Promoter: T7
  Tag / fusion protein: 3xFLAG (N terminal on insert); SV40 NLS (N terminal on insert); 6xHis (C terminal on insert)
  Cloning method: Gibson Cloning
  Sequencing primers: 5′ GATATAGGCGCCAGCAACCGCACCT; 3′ GCTAGTTATTGCTCAGCGG
Terms and licenses: Academic/Nonprofit Terms; Industry Terms: Not Available to Industry
How to cite: pET-Himar-dCas9-mammalian was a gift from Harris Wang (Addgene plasmid # 138414 ; http://n2t.net/addgene:138414 ; RRID:Addgene_138414)
